Addgene plasmid #111732: pBacMam2-DiEx-LIC-N-flag_huntingtin_full-length_Q15
Purpose: Baculovirus transfer vector for expression of huntingtin protein in insect and mammalian cellscells as well as in mammalian cells
Depositing lab: Cheryl Arrowsmith. Depositing organization: University of Toronto. Publication: Design and characterization of mutant and wildtype huntingtin proteins produced from a toolkit of scalable eukaryotic expression systems. Harding RJ, Loppnau P, Ackloo S, Lemak A, Hutchinson A, Hunt B, Holehouse AS, Ho JC, Fan L, Toledo-Sherman L, Seitova A, Arrowsmith CH. J Biol Chem. 2019 Apr 26;294(17):6986-7001. doi: 10.1074/jbc.RA118.007204. Epub 2019 Mar 6. PubMed 30842263.
Backbone
  Vector backbone: pBacMam2-DiEx-LIC
  Vector type: Mammalian Expression ; Baculovirus Expression
Growth in bacteria
  Bacterial resistance: Ampicillin, 100 μg/mL
  Growth temperature: 37°C
  Growth strain: DH5alpha
  Copy number: High Copy
Gene/Insert
  Gene/Insert name: HTT (alt name: huntingtin)
  Species: H. sapiens (human)
  Insert size (bp): 9408
  Mutation: Q15 (polyQ repeat)
  Entrez Gene: HTT (a.k.a. HD, IT15, LOMARS)
  Promoter: CMV and P10
  Tag / fusion protein: FLAG (N terminal on insert)
  Cloning method: Ligation Independent Cloning
  Sequencing primers: 5′ pFBM-fwd (5'-caaaatgtcgtaacaactccgc-3'); 3′ pFBM-rev (5'- tagttaagaataccagtcaatctttcac-3')
Resource information
  A portion of this plasmid was derived from a plasmid made by: Kazusa DNA Research Institute Gene KIEE4296 & Original Clone ID cp94296
Terms and licenses: Academic/Nonprofit Terms; Industry Terms: Not Available to Industry
Depositor comments: Please visit https://www.biorxiv.org/content/early/2018/12/10/492215 for BioRxiv preprint.
How to cite: pBacMam2-DiEx-LIC-N-flag_huntingtin_full-length_Q15 was a gift from Cheryl Arrowsmith (Addgene plasmid # 111732 ; http://n2t.net/addgene:111732 ; RRID:Addgene_111732)
