[The description below was written by a language model from this plasmid's Addgene catalogue record and pLannotate feature annotations shown in this document.]
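Description:
pBacMam2-DiEx-LIC-N-flag_huntingtin_full-length_Q15 is a 15.7 kb baculovirus transfer vector built on the pBacMam2-DiEx-LIC backbone for producing full-length human huntingtin (HTT) in both insect and mammalian cells. In bacteria it is maintained by a high-copy ColE1/pUC-type origin and selected with ampicillin (β-lactamase under its own promoter); an f1 origin is also present. The expression cassette, together with a gentamicin acetyltransferase marker driven by the integron Pc promoter, lies between the Tn7R and Tn7L ends of a mini-Tn7 element. This arrangement allows site-specific transposition of the cassette into a baculovirus bacmid to generate recombinant virus.

The payload is the 9,408 bp HTT coding sequence carrying a 15-glutamine polyQ tract, a non-expanded repeat length, inserted by ligation-independent cloning. It sits downstream of two promoters in tandem: the CMV immediate-early enhancer/promoter for transcription in mammalian cells transduced with the virus (BacMam delivery), and the baculoviral p10 promoter for late expression in infected insect cells. A WPRE fragment and the SV40 polyadenylation signal follow the coding region to support transcript processing and accumulation. The catalogue entry lists a FLAG tag at the N terminus of the insert. The automated annotation instead detects short His-tag and FLAG-like fragments just after the HTT coding sequence and none upstream, so tag placement should be checked against the sequence. The plasmid belongs to a toolkit of wild-type and mutant huntingtin constructs intended for scalable eukaryotic expression and subsequent protein characterization.
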