Features (pLannotate 1.2.2; 22 found; start..end, strand, type, name):
    102..556     +  rep_origin     f1 ori (sequence partly withheld): f1 bacteriophage origin of replication; arrow indicates direction of (+) strand synthesis
    582..686     +  promoter       AmpR promoter: bla
    687..1547    +  CDS            AmpR: β-lactamase; bla; confers resistance to ampicillin, carbenicillin, and related antibiotics
   1718..2306    +  rep_origin     ori: high-copy-number ColE1/pMB1/pBR322/pUC origin of replication
   2492..2543    -  misc_feature   bom (fragment): basis of mobility region from pBR322
   2611..2835    -  mobile_element Tn7R: mini-Tn7 element (right end of the Tn7 transposon) Tn7
   2902..3435    -  CDS            GmR: gentamycin acetyltransferase; aacC1; confers resistance to gentamycin
   3624..3652    -  promoter       Pc promoter: intI1 (promoter lies within the coding sequence); class 1 integron promoter
   3630..3989    -  CDS            YPR2_ECOLX (fragment): Protein predicted: Swiss-Prot protein existence level 4. From Escherichia coli.
   4160..4208    -  polyA_signal   HSV TK poly(A) signal: herpes simplex virus thymidine kinase polyadenylation signal (Cole and Stacy, 1985)
   4313..4692    +  enhancer       CMV enhancer: human cytomegalovirus immediate early enhancer
   4693..4896    +  promoter       CMV promoter: human cytomegalovirus (CMV) immediate early promoter
   4892..4925    +  LTR            5' LTR (truncated) (fragment): truncated 5' long terminal repeat (LTR) from HIV-1
   4943..5052    +  promoter       p10 promoter: baculovirus promoter for expression in insect cells
   5111..14518   +  CDS            HTT: HD_HUMAN - Also known as HD, IT15. Experimental evidence at protein level: Swiss-Prot protein existence level 1. [Huntingtin, myristoylated N-terminal fragment]: Promotes the formation of autophagic vesicles. From Homo sapiens (Human).
  14546..14565   +  CDS            7xHis (fragment): 6xHis affinity tag
  14570..14593   +  CDS            3xFLAG (fragment): three tandem FLAG® epitope tags
  14612..14630   +  misc_feature   MCS (fragment): pBluescript multiple cloning site
  14630..15135   +  misc_feature   WPRE (fragment): woodchuck hepatitis virus posttranscriptional regulatory element
  15231..15314   +  CDS            large T antigen (fragment): large T antigen from SV40 (simian virus 40)
  15337..15471   +  polyA_signal   SV40 poly(A) signal: SV40 polyadenylation signal
  15500..15665   -  mobile_element Tn7L: mini-Tn7 element (left end of the Tn7 transposon) Tn7
>Addgene plasmid #111732 | pBacMam2-DiEx-LIC-N-flag_huntingtin_full-length_Q15 | addgene full sequence | sequence record 220471 | Addgene NGS Result
TTCTCTGTCACAGAATGAAAATTTTTCTGTCATCTCTTCGTTATTAATGTTTGTAATTGACTGAATATCA
ACGCTTATTTGCAGCCTGAATGGCGAATGGG
[124 nt withheld, positions 102-225]
C
[91 nt withheld, positions 227-317]
A
[49 nt withheld, positions 319-367]
CCTTTGACGTTGGAGTCCACGTTCTT
[37 nt withheld, positions 394-430]
ACCCTATCTCGGTCTATTCTTTTGATTTATAAGGGATTTTGCCGATTTCGGCCTATTGGTTAAAAAATGA
GCTGATTTAACAAAAATTTAACGCGAATTTTAACAAAATATTAACGCTTACAATTTAGGTGGCACTTTTC
GGGGAAATGTGCGCGGAACCCCTATTTGTTTATTTTTCTAAATACATTCAAATATGTATCCGCTCATGAG
ACAATAACCCTGATAAATGCTTCAATAATATTGAAAAAGGAAGAGTATGAGTATTCAACATTTCCGTGTC
GCCCTTATTCCCTTTTTTGCGGCATTTTGCCTTCCTGTTTTTGCTCACCCAGAAACGCTGGTGAAAGTAA
AAGATGCTGAAGATCAGTTGGGTGCACGAGTGGGTTACATCGAACTGGATCTCAACAGCGGTAAGATCCT
TGAGAGTTTTCGCCCCGAAGAACGTTTTCCAATGATGAGCACTTTTAAAGTTCTGCTATGTGGCGCGGTA
TTATCCCGTATTGACGCCGGGCAAGAGCAACTCGGTCGCCGCATACACTATTCTCAGAATGACTTGGTTG
AGTACTCACCAGTCACAGAAAAGCATCTTACGGATGGCATGACAGTAAGAGAATTATGCAGTGCTGCCAT
AACCATGAGTGATAACACTGCGGCCAACTTACTTCTGACAACGATCGGAGGACCGAAGGAGCTAACCGCT
TTTTTGCACAACATGGGGGATCATGTAACTCGCCTTGATCGTTGGGAACCGGAGCTGAATGAAGCCATAC
CAAACGACGAGCGTGACACCACGATGCCTGTAGCAATGGCAACAACGTTGCGCAAACTATTAACTGGCGA
ACTACTTACTCTAGCTTCCCGGCAACAATTAATAGACTGGATGGAGGCGGATAAAGTTGCAGGACCACTT
CTGCGCTCGGCCCTTCCGGCTGGCTGGTTTATTGCTGATAAATCTGGAGCCGGTGAGCGTGGGTCTCGCG
GTATCATTGCAGCACTGGGGCCAGATGGTAAGCCCTCCCGTATCGTAGTTATCTACACGACGGGGAGTCA
GGCAACTATGGATGAACGAAATAGACAGATCGCTGAGATAGGTGCCTCACTGATTAAGCATTGGTAACTG
TCAGACCAAGTTTACTCATATATACTTTAGATTGATTTAAAACTTCATTTTTAATTTAAAAGGATCTAGG
TGAAGATCCTTTTTGATAATCTCATGACCAAAATCCCTTAACGTGAGTTTTCGTTCCACTGAGCGTCAGA
CCCCGTAGAAAAGATCAAAGGATCTTCTTGAGATCCTTTTTTTCTGCGCGTAATCTGCTGCTTGCAAACA
AAAAAACCACCGCTACCAGCGGTGGTTTGTTTGCCGGATCAAGAGCTACCAACTCTTTTTCCGAAGGTAA
CTGGCTTCAGCAGAGCGCAGATACCAAATACTGTTCTTCTAGTGTAGCCGTAGTTAGGCCACCACTTCAA
GAACTCTGTAGCACCGCCTACATACCTCGCTCTGCTAATCCTGTTACCAGTGGCTGCTGCCAGTGGCGAT
AAGTCGTGTCTTACCGGGTTGGACTCAAGACGATAGTTACCGGATAAGGCGCAGCGGTCGGGCTGAACGG
GGGGTTCGTGCACACAGCCCAGCTTGGAGCGAACGACCTACACCGAACTGAGATACCTACAGCGTGAGCT
ATGAGAAAGCGCCACGCTTCCCGAAGGGAGAAAGGCGGACAGGTATCCGGTAAGCGGCAGGGTCGGAACA
GGAGAGCGCACGAGGGAGCTTCCAGGGGGAAACGCCTGGTATCTTTATAGTCCTGTCGGGTTTCGCCACC
TCTGACTTGAGCGTCGATTTTTGTGATGCTCGTCAGGGGGGCGGAGCCTATGGAAAAACGCCAGCAACGC
GGCCTTTTTACGGTTCCTGGCCTTTTGCTGGCCTTTTGCTCACATGTTCTTTCCTGCGTTATCCCCTGAT
TCTGTGGATAACCGTATTACCGCCTTTGAGTGAGCTGATACCGCTCGCCGCAGCCGAACGACCGAGCGCA
GCGAGTCAGTGAGCGAGGAAGCGGAAGAGCGCCTGATGCGGTATTTTCTCCTTACGCATCTGTGCGGTAT
TTCACACCGCATAGACCAGCCGCGTAACCTGGCAAAATCGGTTACGGTTGAGTAATAAATGGATGCCCTG
CGTAAGCGGGTGTGGGCGGACAATAAAGTCTTAAACTGAACAAAATAGATCTAAACTATGACAATAAAGT
CTTAAACTAGACAGAATAGTTGTAAACTGAAATCAGTCCAGTTATGCTGTGAAAAAGCATACTGGACTTT
TGTTATGGCTAAAGCAAACTCTTCATTTTCTGAAGTGCAAATTGCCCGTCGTATTAAAGAGGGGCGTGGC
CAAGGGCATGGTAAAGACTATATTCGCGGCGTTGTGACAATTTACCGAACAACTCCGCGGCCGGGAAGCC
GATCTCGGCTTGAACGAATTGTTAGGTGGCGGTACTTGGGTCGATATCAAAGTGCATCACTTCTTCCCGT
ATGCCCAACTTTGTATAGAGAGCCACTGCGGGATCGTCACCGTAATCTGCTTGCACGTAGATCACATAAG
CACCAAGCGCGTTGGCCTCATGCTTCAAGAGATTGATGAGCGCGGTGGCAATGCCCTGCCTCCGGTGCTC
GCCGGAGACTGCGAGATCATAGATATAGATCTCACTACGCGGCTGCTCAAACTTGGGCAGAACGTAAGCC
GCGAGAGCGCCAACAACCGCTTCTTGGTCGAAGGCAGCAAGCGCGATGAATGTCTTACTACGGAGCAAGT
TCCCGAGGTAATCGGAGTCCGGCTGATGTTGGGAGTAGGTGGCTACGTCTCCGAACTCACGACCGAAAAG
ATCAAGAGCAGCCCGCATGGATTTGACTTGGTCAGGGCCGAGCCTACATGTGCGAATGATGCCCATACTT
GAGCCACCTAACTTTGTTTTAGGGCGACTGCCCTGCTGCGTAACATCGTTGCTGCTGCGTAACATCGTTG
CTGCTCCATAACATCAAACATCGACCCACGGCGTAACGCGCTTGCTGCTTGGATGCCCGAGGCATAGACT
GTACAAAAAAACAGTCATAACAAGCCATGAAAACCGCCACTGCGCCGTTACCACCGCTGCGTTCGGTCAA
GGTTCTGGACCAGTTGCGTGAGCGCATACGCTACTTGCATTACAGTTTACGAACCGAACAGGCTTATGTC
AACTGGGTTCGTGCCTTCATCCGTTTCCACGGTGTGCGTCACCCGGCAACCTTGGGCAGCAGCGAAGTCG
AGGCATTTCTGTCCTGGCTGGCGAACGAGCGCAAGGTTTCGGTCTCCACGCATCGTCAGGCATTGGCGGC
CTTGCTGTTCTTCTACGGCAAGGTGCTGTGCACGGATCTGCCCTTGCTTCAGGAGATCGGTAGACCTCGG
CCGTCGCGGCGCTTGCCGGTGGTGCTGACCCCGGATGAAGTGGTTCGCATCCTCGGTTTTCTGGAAGGCG
AGCATCGTTTGTTCGCCCAGGACTCTAGCTATAGTTCTAGTGGTTGGCTACGTACCCGTAGTGGCTATGG
CAGGGCTTGCCGCCCCGACGTTGGCTGCGAGCCCTGGGCCTTCACCCGAACTTGGGGGTTGGGGTGGGGA
AAAGGAAGAAACGCGGGCGTATTGGTCCCAATGGGGTCTCGGTGGGGTATCGACAGAGTGCCAGCCCTGG
GACCGAACCCCGCGTTTATGAACAAACGACCCAACACCCGTGCGTTTTATTCTGTCTTTTTATTGCCGTC
ATAGCGCGGGTTCCTTCCGGTATTGTCTCCTTCCGTGTTTCAGTTAGCCTCCCCCATCTCCCGGTACCGC
ATGCGGATCTGTACGGGCCAGATATACGCGTTGACATTGATTATTGACTAGTTATTAATAGTAATCAATT
ACGGGGTCATTAGTTCATAGCCCATATATGGAGTTCCGCGTTACATAACTTACGGTAAATGGCCCGCCTG
GCTGACCGCCCAACGACCCCCGCCCATTGACGTCAATAATGACGTATGTTCCCATAGTAACGCCAATAGG
GACTTTCCATTGACGTCAATGGGTGGAGTATTTACGGTAAACTGCCCACTTGGCAGTACATCAAGTGTAT
CATATGCCAAGTACGCCCCCTATTGACGTCAATGACGGTAAATGGCCCGCCTGGCATTATGCCCAGTACA
TGACCTTATGGGACTTTCCTACTTGGCAGTACATCTACGTATTAGTCATCGCTATTACCATGGTGATGCG
GTTTTGGCAGTACATCAATGGGCGTGGATAGCGGTTTGACTCACGGGGATTTCCAAGTCTCCACCCCATT
GACGTCAATGGGAGTTTGTTTTGGCACCAAAATCAACGGGACTTTCCAAAATGTCGTAACAACTCCGCCC
CATTGACGCAAATGGGCGGTAGGCGTGTACGGTGGGAGGTCTATATAAGCAGAGCTCTCTGGCTAACTAG
AGAACCCACTGCTTACTGGCTTATCGAATACGGACCTTTAATTCAACCCAACACAATATATTATAGTTAA
ATAAGAATTATTATCAAATCATTTGTATATTAATTAAAATACTATACTGTAAATTACATTTTATTTACAA
TCACTCGACGGATCCTTAAGAAGGAGATATACTATGGACTACAAAGACGATGACGACAAGATGGCGACCC
TGGAAAAGCTGATGAAGGCCTTCGAGTCCCTCAAGTCCTTCCAACAGCAGCAACAGCAACAACAGCAACA
ACAGCAGCAACAGCAGCCGCCACCGCCGCCGCCGCCGCCGCCGCCTCCTCAGCTTCCTCAGCCGCCGCCG
CAGGCACAGCCGCTGCTGCCTCAGCCGCAGCCGCCCCCGCCGCCGCCCCCGCCGCCACCCGGCCCGGCTG
TGGCTGAGGAGCCGCTGCACCGACCAAAGAAAGAACTTTCAGCTACCAAGAAAGACCGTGTGAATCATTG
TCTGACAATATGTGAAAACATAGTGGCACAGTCTGTCAGAAATTCTCCAGAATTTCAGAAACTTCTGGGC
ATCGCTATGGAACTTTTTCTGCTGTGCAGTGATGACGCAGAGTCAGATGTCAGGATGGTGGCTGACGAAT
GCCTCAACAAAGTTATCAAAGCTTTGATGGATTCTAATCTTCCAAGGTTACAGCTCGAGCTCTATAAGGA
AATTAAAAAGAATGGTGCCCCTCGGAGTTTGCGTGCTGCCCTGTGGAGGTTTGCTGAGCTGGCTCACCTG
GTTCGGCCTCAGAAATGCAGGCCTTACCTGGTGAACCTTCTGCCGTGCCTGACTCGAACAAGCAAGAGAC
CCGAAGAATCAGTCCAGGAGACCTTGGCTGCAGCTGTTCCCAAAATTATGGCTTCTTTTGGCAATTTTGC
AAATGACAATGAAATTAAGGTTTTGTTAAAGGCCTTCATAGCGAACCTGAAGTCAAGCTCCCCCACCATT
CGGCGGACAGCGGCTGGATCAGCAGTGAGCATCTGCCAGCACTCAAGAAGGACACAATATTTCTATAGTT
GGCTACTAAATGTGCTCTTAGGCTTACTCGTTCCTGTCGAGGATGAACACTCCACTCTGCTGATTCTTGG
CGTGCTGCTCACCCTGAGGTATTTGGTGCCCTTGCTGCAGCAGCAGGTCAAGGACACAAGCCTGAAAGGC
AGCTTCGGAGTGACAAGGAAAGAAATGGAAGTCTCTCCTTCTGCAGAGCAGCTTGTCCAGGTTTATGAAC
TGACGTTACATCATACACAGCACCAAGACCACAATGTTGTGACCGGAGCCCTGGAGCTGTTGCAGCAGCT
CTTCAGAACGCCTCCACCCGAGCTTCTGCAAACCCTGACCGCAGTCGGGGGCATTGGGCAGCTCACCGCT
GCTAAGGAGGAGTCTGGTGGCCGAAGCCGTAGTGGGAGTATTGTGGAACTTATAGCTGGAGGGGGTTCCT
CATGCAGCCCTGTCCTTTCAAGAAAACAAAAAGGCAAAGTGCTCTTAGGAGAAGAAGAAGCCTTGGAGGA
TGACTCTGAATCGAGATCGGATGTCAGCAGCTCTGCCTTAACAGCCTCAGTGAAGGATGAGATCAGTGGA
GAGCTGGCTGCTTCTTCAGGGGTTTCCACTCCAGGGTCAGCAGGTCATGACATCATCACAGAACAGCCAC
GGTCACAGCACACACTGCAGGCGGACTCAGTGGATCTGGCCAGCTGTGACTTGACAAGCTCTGCCACTGA
TGGGGATGAGGAGGATATCTTGAGCCACAGCTCCAGCCAGGTCAGCGCCGTCCCATCTGACCCTGCCATG
GACCTGAATGATGGGACCCAGGCCTCGTCGCCCATCAGCGACAGCTCCCAGACCACCACCGAAGGGCCTG
ATTCAGCTGTTACCCCTTCAGACAGTTCTGAAATTGTGTTAGACGGTACCGACAACCAGTATTTGGGCCT
GCAGATTGGACAGCCCCAGGATGAAGATGAGGAAGCCACAGGTATTCTTCCTGATGAAGCCTCGGAGGCC
TTCAGGAACTCTTCCATGGCCCTTCAACAGGCACATTTATTGAAAAACATGAGTCACTGCAGGCAGCCTT
CTGACAGCAGTGTTGATAAATTTGTGTTGAGAGATGAAGCTACTGAACCGGGTGATCAAGAAAACAAGCC
TTGCCGCATCAAAGGTGACATTGGACAGTCCACTGATGATGACTCTGCACCTCTTGTCCATTGTGTCCGC
CTTTTATCTGCTTCGTTTTTGCTAACAGGGGGAAAAAATGTGCTGGTTCCGGACAGGGATGTGAGGGTCA
GCGTGAAGGCCCTGGCCCTCAGCTGTGTGGGAGCAGCTGTGGCCCTCCACCCGGAATCTTTCTTCAGCAA
ACTCTATAAAGTTCCTCTTGACACCACGGAATACCCTGAGGAACAGTATGTCTCAGACATCTTGAACTAC
ATCGATCATGGAGACCCACAGGTTCGAGGAGCCACTGCCATTCTCTGTGGGACCCTCATCTGCTCCATCC
TCAGCAGGTCCCGCTTCCACGTGGGAGATTGGATGGGCACCATTAGAACCCTCACAGGAAATACATTTTC
TTTGGCGGATTGCATTCCTTTGCTGCGGAAAACACTGAAGGATGAGTCTTCTGTTACTTGCAAGTTAGCT
TGTACAGCTGTGAGGAACTGTGTCATGAGTCTCTGCAGCAGCAGCTACAGTGAGTTAGGACTGCAGCTGA
TCATCGATGTGCTGACTCTGAGGAACAGTTCCTATTGGCTGGTGAGGACAGAGCTTCTGGAAACCCTTGC
AGAGATTGACTTCAGGCTGGTGAGCTTTTTGGAGGCAAAAGCAGAAAACTTACACAGAGGGGCTCATCAT
TATACAGGGCTTTTAAAACTGCAAGAACGAGTGCTCAATAATGTTGTCATCCATTTGCTTGGAGATGAAG
ACCCCAGGGTGCGACATGTTGCCGCAGCATCACTAATTAGGCTTGTCCCAAAGCTGTTTTATAAATGTGA
CCAAGGACAAGCTGATCCAGTAGTGGCCGTGGCAAGAGATCAAAGCAGTGTTTACCTGAAACTTCTCATG
CATGAGACGCAGCCTCCATCTCATTTCTCCGTCAGCACAATAACCAGAATATATAGAGGCTATAACCTAC
TACCAAGCATAACAGACGTCACTATGGAAAATAACCTTTCAAGAGTTATTGCAGCAGTTTCTCATGAACT
AATCACATCAACCACCAGAGCACTCACATTTGGATGCTGTGAAGCTTTGTGTCTTCTTTCCACTGCCTTC
CCAGTTTGCATTTGGAGTTTAGGTTGGCACTGTGGAGTGCCTCCACTGAGTGCCTCAGATGAGTCTAGGA
AGAGCTGTACCGTTGGGATGGCCACAATGATTCTGACCCTGCTCTCGTCAGCTTGGTTCCCATTGGATCT
CTCAGCCCATCAAGATGCTTTGATTTTGGCCGGAAACTTGCTTGCAGCCAGTGCTCCCAAATCTCTGAGA
AGTTCATGGGCCTCTGAAGAAGAAGCCAACCCAGCAGCCACCAAGCAAGAGGAGGTCTGGCCAGCCCTGG
GGGACCGGGCCCTGGTGCCCATGGTGGAGCAGCTCTTCTCTCACCTGCTGAAGGTGATTAACATTTGTGC
CCACGTCCTGGATGACGTGGCTCCTGGACCCGCAATAAAGGCAGCCTTGCCTTCTCTAACAAACCCCCCT
TCTCTAAGTCCCATCCGACGAAAGGGGAAGGAGAAAGAACCAGGAGAACAAGCATCTGTACCGTTGAGTC
CCAAGAAAGGCAGTGAGGCCAGTGCAGCTTCTAGACAATCTGATACCTCAGGTCCTGTTACAACAAGTAA
ATCCTCATCACTGGGGAGTTTCTATCATCTTCCTTCATACCTCAAACTGCATGATGTCCTGAAAGCTACA
CACGCTAACTACAAGGTCACGCTGGATCTTCAGAACAGCACGGAAAAGTTTGGAGGGTTTCTTCGCTCAG
CCTTGGATGTTCTTTCTCAGATACTAGAGCTGGCCACACTGCAGGACATTGGGAAGTGTGTTGAAGAGAT
CCTAGGATACCTGAAATCCTGCTTTAGTCGAGAACCAATGATGGCAACTGTTTGTGTTCAACAATTGTTG
AAGACTCTCTTTGGCACAAACTTGGCCTCCCAGTTTGATGGCTTATCTTCCAACCCCAGCAAGTCACAAG
GCCGAGCACAGCGCCTTGGCTCCTCCAGTGTGAGGCCAGGCTTGTACCACTACTGCTTCATGGCCCCGTA
CACCCACTTCACCCAGGCCCTCGCTGACGCCAGCCTGAGGAACATGGTGCAGGCGGAGCAGGAGAACGAC
ACCTCGGGATGGTTTGATGTCCTCCAGAAAGTGTCTACCCAGTTGAAGACAAACCTCACGAGTGTCACAA
AGAACCGTGCAGATAAGAATGCTATTCATAATCACATTCGTTTGTTTGAACCTCTTGTTATAAAAGCTTT
AAAACAGTACACGACTACAACATGTGTGCAGTTACAGAAGCAGGTTTTAGATTTGCTGGCGCAGCTGGTT
CAGTTACGGGTTAATTACTGTCTTCTGGATTCAGATCAGGTGTTTATTGGCTTTGTATTGAAACAGTTTG
AATACATTGAAGTGGGCCAGTTCAGGGAATCAGAGGCAATCATTCCAAACATCTTTTTCTTCTTGGTATT
ACTATCTTATGAACGCTATCATTCAAAACAGATCATTGGAATTCCTAAAATCATTCAGCTCTGTGATGGC
ATCATGGCCAGTGGAAGGAAGGCTGTGACACATGCCATACCGGCTCTGCAGCCCATAGTCCACGACCTCT
TTGTATTAAGAGGAACAAATAAAGCTGATGCAGGAAAAGAGCTTGAAACCCAAAAAGAGGTGGTGGTGTC
AATGTTACTGAGACTCATCCAGTACCATCAGGTGTTGGAGATGTTCATTCTTGTCCTGCAGCAGTGCCAC
AAGGAGAATGAAGACAAGTGGAAGCGACTGTCTCGACAGATAGCTGACATCATCCTCCCAATGTTAGCCA
AACAGCAGATGCACATTGACTCTCATGAAGCCCTTGGAGTGTTAAATACATTATTTGAGATTTTGGCCCC
TTCCTCCCTCCGTCCGGTAGACATGCTTTTACGGAGTATGTTCGTCACTCCAAACACAATGGCGTCCGTG
AGCACTGTTCAACTGTGGATATCGGGAATTCTGGCCATTTTGAGGGTTCTGATTTCCCAGTCAACTGAAG
ATATTGTTCTTTCTCGTATTCAGGAGCTCTCCTTCTCTCCGTATTTAATCTCCTGTACAGTAATTAATAG
GTTAAGAGATGGGGACAGTACTTCAACGCTAGAAGAACACAGTGAAGGGAAACAAATAAAGAATTTGCCA
GAAGAAACATTTTCAAGGTTTCTATTACAACTGGTTGGTATTCTTTTAGAAGACATTGTTACAAAACAGC
TGAAGGTGGAAATGAGTGAGCAGCAACATACTTTCTATTGCCAGGAACTAGGCACACTGCTAATGTGTCT
GATCCACATCTTCAAGTCTGGAATGTTCCGGAGAATCACAGCAGCTGCCACTAGGCTGTTCCGCAGTGAT
GGCTGTGGCGGCAGTTTCTACACCCTGGACAGCTTGAACTTGCGGGCTCGTTCCATGATCACCACCCACC
CGGCCCTGGTGCTGCTCTGGTGTCAGATACTGCTGCTTGTCAACCACACCGACTACCGCTGGTGGGCAGA
AGTGCAGCAGACCCCGAAAAGACACAGTCTGTCCAGCACAAAGTTACTTAGTCCCCAGATGTCTGGAGAA
GAGGAGGATTCTGACTTGGCAGCCAAACTTGGAATGTGCAATAGAGAAATAGTACGAAGAGGGGCTCTCA
TTCTCTTCTGTGATTATGTCTGTCAGAACCTCCATGACTCCGAGCACTTAACGTGGCTCATTGTAAATCA
CATTCAAGATCTGATCAGCCTTTCCCACGAGCCTCCAGTACAGGACTTCATCAGTGCCGTTCATCGGAAC
TCTGCTGCCAGCGGCCTGTTCATCCAGGCAATTCAGTCTCGTTGTGAAAACCTTTCAACTCCAACCATGC
TGAAGAAAACTCTTCAGTGCTTGGAGGGGATCCATCTCAGCCAGTCGGGAGCTGTGCTCACGCTGTATGT
GGACAGGCTTCTGTGCACCCCTTTCCGTGTGCTGGCTCGCATGGTCGACATCCTTGCTTGTCGCCGGGTA
GAAATGCTTCTGGCTGCAAATTTACAGAGCAGCATGGCCCAGTTGCCAATGGAAGAACTCAACAGAATCC
AGGAATACCTTCAGAGCAGCGGGCTCGCTCAGAGACACCAAAGGCTCTATTCCCTGCTGGACAGGTTTCG
TCTCTCCACCATGCAAGACTCACTTAGTCCCTCTCCTCCAGTCTCTTCCCACCCGCTGGACGGGGATGGG
CACGTGTCACTGGAAACAGTGAGTCCGGACAAAGACTGGTACGTTCATCTTGTCAAATCCCAGTGTTGGA
CCAGGTCAGATTCTGCACTGCTGGAAGGTGCAGAGCTGGTGAATCGGATTCCTGCTGAAGATATGAATGC
CTTCATGATGAACTCGGAGTTCAACCTAAGCCTGCTAGCTCCATGCTTAAGCCTAGGGATGAGTGAAATT
TCTGGTGGCCAGAAGAGTGCCCTTTTTGAAGCAGCCCGTGAGGTGACTCTGGCCCGTGTGAGCGGCACCG
TGCAGCAGCTCCCTGCTGTCCATCATGTCTTCCAGCCCGAGCTGCCTGCAGAACCGGCGGCCTACTGGAG
CAAGTTGAATGATCTGTTTGGGGATGCTGCACTGTATCAGTCCCTGCCCACTCTGGCCCGGGCCCTGGCA
CAGTACCTGGTGGTGGTCTCCAAACTGCCCAGTCATTTGCACCTTCCTCCTGAGAAAGAGAAGGACATTG
TGAAATTCGTGGTGGCAACCCTTGAGGCCCTGTCCTGGCATTTGATCCATGAGCAGATCCCGCTGAGTCT
GGATCTCCAGGCAGGGCTGGACTGCTGCTGCCTGGCCCTGCAGCTGCCTGGCCTCTGGAGCGTGGTCTCC
TCCACAGAGTTTGTGACCCACGCCTGCTCCCTCATCCACTGTGTGCACTTCATCCTGGAGGCCGTTGCAG
TGCAGCCTGGAGAGCAGCTTCTTAGTCCAGAAAGAAGGACAAATACCCCAAAAGCCATCAGCGAGGAGGA
GGAGGAAGTAGATCCAAACACACAGAATCCTAAGTATATCACTGCAGCCTGTGAGATGGTGGCAGAAATG
GTGGAGTCTCTGCAGTCGGTGTTGGCCTTGGGTCATAAAAGGAATAGCGGCGTGCCGGCGTTTCTCACGC
CATTGCTCAGGAACATCATCATCAGCCTGGCCCGCCTGCCCCTTGTCAACAGCTACACACGTGTGCCCCC
ACTGGTGTGGAAGCTTGGATGGTCACCCAAACCGGGAGGGGATTTTGGCACAGCATTCCCTGAGATCCCC
GTGGAGTTCCTCCAGGAAAAGGAAGTCTTTAAGGAGTTCATCTACCGCATCAACACACTAGGCTGGACCA
GTCGTACTCAGTTTGAAGAAACTTGGGCCACCCTCCTTGGTGTCCTGGTGACGCAGCCCCTCGTGATGGA
GCAGGAGGAGAGCCCACCAGAAGAAGACACAGAGAGGACCCAGATCAACGTCCTGGCCGTGCAGGCCATC
ACCTCACTGGTGCTCAGTGCAATGACTGTGCCTGTGGCCGGCAACCCAGCTGTAAGCTGCTTGGAGCAGC
AGCCCCGGAACAAGCCTCTGAAAGCTCTCGACACCAGGTTTGGGAGGAAGCTGAGCATTATCAGAGGGAT
TGTGGAGCAAGAGATTCAAGCAATGGTTTCAAAGAGAGAGAATATTGCCACCCATCATTTATATCAGGCA
TGGGATCCTGTCCCTTCTCTGTCTCCGGCTACTACAGGTGCCCTCATCAGCCACGAGAAGCTGCTGCTGC
AGATCAACCCCGAGCGGGAGCTGGGGAGCATGAGCTACAAACTCGGCCAGGTGTCCATACACTCCGTGTG
GCTAGGGAACAGCATCACACCCCTGAGGGAGGAGGAATGGGACGAGGAAGAGGAGGAGGAGGCCGACGCC
CCTGCACCTTCGTCACCACCCACGTCTCCAGTCAACTCCAGGAAACACCGGGCTGGAGTTGACATCCACT
CCTGTTCGCAGTTTTTGCTTGAGTTGTACAGCCGCTGGATCCTGCCGTCCAGCTCAGCCAGGAGGACCCC
GGCCATCCTGATCAGTGAGGTGGTCAGATCCCTTCTAGTGGTCTCAGACTTGTTCACCGAGCGCAACCAG
TTTGAGCTGATGTATGTGACGCTGACAGAACTGCGAAGGGTGCACCCTTCAGAAGACGAGATCCTCGCTC
AGTACCTGGTGCCTGCCACCTGCAAGGCAGCTGCCGTCCTTGGGATGGACAAGGCCGTGGCGGAGCCTGT
CAGCCGCCTGCTGGAGAGCACGCTCAGGAGCAGCCACCTGCCCAGCAGGGTTGGAGCCCTGCACGGCATC
CTCTATGTGCTGGAGTGCGACCTGCTGGACGACACTGCCAAGCAGCTCATCCCGGTCATCAGCGACTATC
TCCTCTCCAACCTGAAAGGGATCGCCCACTGCGTGAACATTCACAGCCAGCAGCACGTACTGGTCATGTG
TGCCACTGCGTTTTACCTCATTGAGAACTATCCTCTGGACGTAGGGCCGGAATTTTCAGCATCAATAATA
CAGATGTGTGGGGTGATGCTGTCTGGAAGTGAGGAGTCCACCCCCTCCATCATTTACCACTGTGCCCTCA
GAGGCCTGGAGCGCCTCCTGCTCTCTGAGCAGCTCTCCCGCCTGGATGCAGAATCGCTGGTCAAGCTGAG
TGTGGACAGAGTGAACGTGCACAGCCCGCACCGGGCCATGGCGGCTCTGGGCCTGATGCTCACCTGCATG
TACACAGGAAAGGAGAAAGTCAGTCCGGGTAGAACTTCAGACCCTAATCCTGCAGCCCCCGACAGCGAGT
CAGTGATTGTTGCTATGGAGCGGGTATCTGTTCTTTTTGATAGGATCAGGAAAGGCTTTCCTTGTGAAGC
CAGAGTGGTGGCCAGGATCCTGCCCCAGTTTCTAGACGACTTCTTCCCACCCCAGGACATCATGAACAAA
GTCATCGGAGAGTTTCTGTCCAACCAGCAGCCATACCCCCAGTTCATGGCCACCGTGGTGTATAAGGTGT
TTCAGACTCTGCACAGCACCGGGCAGTCGTCCATGGTCCGGGACTGGGTCATGCTGTCCCTCTCCAACTT
CACGCAGAGGGCCCCGGTCGCCATGGCCACGTGGAGCCTCTCCTGCTTCTTTGTCAGCGCGTCCACCAGC
CCGTGGGTCGCGGCGATCCTCCCACATGTCATCAGCAGGATGGGCAAGCTGGAGCAGGTGGACGTGAACC
TTTTCTGCCTGGTCGCCACAGACTTCTACAGACACCAGATAGAGGAGGAGCTCGACCGCAGGGCCTTCCA
GTCTGTGCTTGAGGTGGTTGCAGCCCCAGGAAGCCCATATCACCGGCTGCTGACTTGTTTACGAAATGTC
CACAAGGTCACCACCTGCTAAAACCTCTACTTCCAATCGCACCATCATCACCATCACCATCACCACCATG
ATTACAAGGATGACGACGATAAGTGAGGCGGCCGCCAACTTGATATCAAGCTTATCGATAATCAACCTCT
GGATTACAAAATTTGTGAAAGATTGACTGGTATTCTTAACTATGTTGCTCCTTTTACGCTATGTGGATAC
GCTGCTTTAATGCCTTTGTATCATGCTATTGCTTCCCGTATGGCTTTCATTTTCTCCTCCTTGTATAAAT
CCTGGTTGCTGTCTCTTTATGAGGAGTTGTGGCCCGTTGTCAGGCAACGTGGCGTGGTGTGCACTGTGTT
TGCTGACGCAACCCCCACTGGTTGGGGCATTGCCACCACCTGTCAGCTCCTTTCCGGGACTTTCGCTTTC
CCCCTCCCTATTGCCACGGCGGAACTCATCGCCGCCTGCCTTGCCCGCTGCTGGACAGGGGCTCGGCTGT
TGGGCACTGACAATTCCGTGGTGTTGTCGGGGAAATCATCGTCCTTTCCTTGGCTGCTCGCCTGTGTTGC
CACCTGGATTCTGCGCGGGACGTCCTTCTGCTACGTCCCTTCGGCCCTCAATCCAGCGGACCTTCCTTCC
CGCGGGCGCCCCCCTCCTCACGGCGAGCGAAGCTTGTCGAGAAGTACTAGAGGATCTCTAGAGCCTGCAG
TCTCGACAAGCTTGTCGAGAAGTACTAGAGGATCATAATCAGCCATACCACATTTGTAGAGGTTTTACTT
GCTTTAAAAAACCTCCCACACCTCCCCCTGAACCTGAAACATAAAATGAATGCAATTGTTGTTGTTAACT
TGTTTATTGCAGCTTATAATGGTTACAAATAAAGCAATAGCATCACAAATTTCACAAATAAAGCATTTTT
TTCACTGCATTCTAGTTGTGGTTTGTCCAAACTCATCAATGTATCTTATCATGTCTGGATCTGATCACTG
CTTGAGCCTAGGAGATCCGAACCAGATAAGTGAAATCTAGTTCCAAACTATTTTGTCATTTTTAATTTTC
GTATTAGCTTACGACGCTACACCCAGTTCCCATCTATTTTGTCACTCTTCCCTAAATAATCCTTAAAAAC
TCCATTTCCACCCCTCCCAGTTCCCAACTATTTTGTCCGCCCACAGCGGGGCATTTTTCTTCCTGTTATG
TTTTTAATCAAACATCCTGCCAACTCCATGTGACAAACCGTCATCTTCGGCTACTTT
