>Addgene plasmid #111732 | pBacMam2-DiEx-LIC-N-flag_huntingtin_full-length_Q15 | depositor partial sequence | sequence record 209883 | insert
ATGGCGACCCTGGAAAAGCTGATGAAGGCCTTCGAGTCCCTCAAGTCCTTCCAACAGCAGCAACAGCAAC
AACAGCAACAACAGCAGCAACAGCAGCCGCCACCGCCGCCGCCGCCGCCGCCGCCTCCTCAGCTTCCTCA
GCCGCCGCCGCAGGCACAGCCGCTGCTGCCTCAGCCGCAGCCGCCCCCGCCGCCGCCCCCGCCGCCACCC
GGCCCGGCTGTGGCTGAGGAGCCGCTGCACCGACCAAAGAAAGAACTTTCAGCTACCAAGAAAGACCGTG
TGAATCATTGTCTGACAATATGTGAAAACATAGTGGCACAGTCTGTCAGAAATTCTCCAGAATTTCAGAA
ACTTCTGGGCATCGCTATGGAACTTTTTCTGCTGTGCAGTGATGACGCAGAGTCAGATGTCAGGATGGTG
GCTGACGAATGCCTCAACAAAGTTATCAAAGCTTTGATGGATTCTAATCTTCCAAGGTTACAGCTCGAGC
TCTATAAGGAAATTAAAAAGAATGGTGCCCCTCGGAGTTTGCGTGCTGCCCTGTGGAGGTTTGCTGAGCT
GGCTCACCTGGTTCGGCCTCAGAAATGCAGGCCTTACCTGGTGAACCTTCTGCCGTGCCTGACTCGAACA
AGCAAGAGACCCGAAGAATCAGTCCAGGAGACCTTGGCTGCAGCTGTTCCCAAAATTATGGCTTCTTTTG
GCAATTTTGCAAATGACAATGAAATTAAGGTTTTGTTAAAGGCCTTCATAGCGAACCTGAAGTCAAGCTC
CCCCACCATTCGGCGGACAGCGGCTGGATCAGCAGTGAGCATCTGCCAGCACTCAAGAAGGACACAATAT
TTCTATAGTTGGCTACTAAATGTGCTCTTAGGCTTACTCGTTCCTGTCGAGGATGAACACTCCACTCTGC
TGATTCTTGGCGTGCTGCTCACCCTGAGGTATTTGGTGCCCTTGCTGCAGCAGCAGGTCAAGGACACAAG
CCTGAAAGGCAGCTTCGGAGTGACAAGGAAAGAAATGGAAGTCTCTCCTTCTGCAGAGCAGCTTGTCCAG
GTTTATGAACTGACGTTACATCATACACAGCACCAAGACCACAATGTTGTGACCGGAGCCCTGGAGCTGT
TGCAGCAGCTCTTCAGAACGCCTCCACCCGAGCTTCTGCAAACCCTGACCGCAGTCGGGGGCATTGGGCA
GCTCACCGCTGCTAAGGAGGAGTCTGGTGGCCGAAGCCGTAGTGGGAGTATTGTGGAACTTATAGCTGGA
GGGGGTTCCTCATGCAGCCCTGTCCTTTCAAGAAAACAAAAAGGCAAAGTGCTCTTAGGAGAAGAAGAAG
CCTTGGAGGATGACTCTGAATCGAGATCGGATGTCAGCAGCTCTGCCTTAACAGCCTCAGTGAAGGATGA
GATCAGTGGAGAGCTGGCTGCTTCTTCAGGGGTTTCCACTCCAGGGTCAGCAGGTCATGACATCATCACA
GAACAGCCACGGTCACAGCACACACTGCAGGCGGACTCAGTGGATCTGGCCAGCTGTGACTTGACAAGCT
CTGCCACTGATGGGGATGAGGAGGATATCTTGAGCCACAGCTCCAGCCAGGTCAGCGCCGTCCCATCTGA
CCCTGCCATGGACCTGAATGATGGGACCCAGGCCTCGTCGCCCATCAGCGACAGCTCCCAGACCACCACC
GAAGGGCCTGATTCAGCTGTTACCCCTTCAGACAGTTCTGAAATTGTGTTAGACGGTACCGACAACCAGT
ATTTGGGCCTGCAGATTGGACAGCCCCAGGATGAAGATGAGGAAGCCACAGGTATTCTTCCTGATGAAGC
CTCGGAGGCCTTCAGGAACTCTTCCATGGCCCTTCAACAGGCACATTTATTGAAAAACATGAGTCACTGC
AGGCAGCCTTCTGACAGCAGTGTTGATAAATTTGTGTTGAGAGATGAAGCTACTGAACCGGGTGATCAAG
AAAACAAGCCTTGCCGCATCAAAGGTGACATTGGACAGTCCACTGATGATGACTCTGCACCTCTTGTCCA
TTGTGTCCGCCTTTTATCTGCTTCGTTTTTGCTAACAGGGGGAAAAAATGTGCTGGTTCCGGACAGGGAT
GTGAGGGTCAGCGTGAAGGCCCTGGCCCTCAGCTGTGTGGGAGCAGCTGTGGCCCTCCACCCGGAATCTT
TCTTCAGCAAACTCTATAAAGTTCCTCTTGACACCACGGAATACCCTGAGGAACAGTATGTCTCAGACAT
CTTGAACTACATCGATCATGGAGACCCACAGGTTCGAGGAGCCACTGCCATTCTCTGTGGGACCCTCATC
TGCTCCATCCTCAGCAGGTCCCGCTTCCACGTGGGAGATTGGATGGGCACCATTAGAACCCTCACAGGAA
ATACATTTTCTTTGGCGGATTGCATTCCTTTGCTGCGGAAAACACTGAAGGATGAGTCTTCTGTTACTTG
CAAGTTAGCTTGTACAGCTGTGAGGAACTGTGTCATGAGTCTCTGCAGCAGCAGCTACAGTGAGTTAGGA
CTGCAGCTGATCATCGATGTGCTGACTCTGAGGAACAGTTCCTATTGGCTGGTGAGGACAGAGCTTCTGG
AAACCCTTGCAGAGATTGACTTCAGGCTGGTGAGCTTTTTGGAGGCAAAAGCAGAAAACTTACACAGAGG
GGCTCATCATTATACAGGGCTTTTAAAACTGCAAGAACGAGTGCTCAATAATGTTGTCATCCATTTGCTT
GGAGATGAAGACCCCAGGGTGCGACATGTTGCCGCAGCATCACTAATTAGGCTTGTCCCAAAGCTGTTTT
ATAAATGTGACCAAGGACAAGCTGATCCAGTAGTGGCCGTGGCAAGAGATCAAAGCAGTGTTTACCTGAA
ACTTCTCATGCATGAGACGCAGCCTCCATCTCATTTCTCCGTCAGCACAATAACCAGAATATATAGAGGC
TATAACCTACTACCAAGCATAACAGACGTCACTATGGAAAATAACCTTTCAAGAGTTATTGCAGCAGTTT
CTCATGAACTAATCACATCAACCACCAGAGCACTCACATTTGGATGCTGTGAAGCTTTGTGTCTTCTTTC
CACTGCCTTCCCAGTTTGCATTTGGAGTTTAGGTTGGCACTGTGGAGTGCCTCCACTGAGTGCCTCAGAT
GAGTCTAGGAAGAGCTGTACCGTTGGGATGGCCACAATGATTCTGACCCTGCTCTCGTCAGCTTGGTTCC
CATTGGATCTCTCAGCCCATCAAGATGCTTTGATTTTGGCCGGAAACTTGCTTGCAGCCAGTGCTCCCAA
ATCTCTGAGAAGTTCATGGGCCTCTGAAGAAGAAGCCAACCCAGCAGCCACCAAGCAAGAGGAGGTCTGG
CCAGCCCTGGGGGACCGGGCCCTGGTGCCCATGGTGGAGCAGCTCTTCTCTCACCTGCTGAAGGTGATTA
ACATTTGTGCCCACGTCCTGGATGACGTGGCTCCTGGACCCGCAATAAAGGCAGCCTTGCCTTCTCTAAC
AAACCCCCCTTCTCTAAGTCCCATCCGACGAAAGGGGAAGGAGAAAGAACCAGGAGAACAAGCATCTGTA
CCGTTGAGTCCCAAGAAAGGCAGTGAGGCCAGTGCAGCTTCTAGACAATCTGATACCTCAGGTCCTGTTA
CAACAAGTAAATCCTCATCACTGGGGAGTTTCTATCATCTTCCTTCATACCTCAAACTGCATGATGTCCT
GAAAGCTACACACGCTAACTACAAGGTCACGCTGGATCTTCAGAACAGCACGGAAAAGTTTGGAGGGTTT
CTTCGCTCAGCCTTGGATGTTCTTTCTCAGATACTAGAGCTGGCCACACTGCAGGACATTGGGAAGTGTG
TTGAAGAGATCCTAGGATACCTGAAATCCTGCTTTAGTCGAGAACCAATGATGGCAACTGTTTGTGTTCA
ACAATTGTTGAAGACTCTCTTTGGCACAAACTTGGCCTCCCAGTTTGATGGCTTATCTTCCAACCCCAGC
AAGTCACAAGGCCGAGCACAGCGCCTTGGCTCCTCCAGTGTGAGGCCAGGCTTGTACCACTACTGCTTCA
TGGCCCCGTACACCCACTTCACCCAGGCCCTCGCTGACGCCAGCCTGAGGAACATGGTGCAGGCGGAGCA
GGAGAACGACACCTCGGGATGGTTTGATGTCCTCCAGAAAGTGTCTACCCAGTTGAAGACAAACCTCACG
AGTGTCACAAAGAACCGTGCAGATAAGAATGCTATTCATAATCACATTCGTTTGTTTGAACCTCTTGTTA
TAAAAGCTTTAAAACAGTACACGACTACAACATGTGTGCAGTTACAGAAGCAGGTTTTAGATTTGCTGGC
GCAGCTGGTTCAGTTACGGGTTAATTACTGTCTTCTGGATTCAGATCAGGTGTTTATTGGCTTTGTATTG
AAACAGTTTGAATACATTGAAGTGGGCCAGTTCAGGGAATCAGAGGCAATCATTCCAAACATCTTTTTCT
TCTTGGTATTACTATCTTATGAACGCTATCATTCAAAACAGATCATTGGAATTCCTAAAATCATTCAGCT
CTGTGATGGCATCATGGCCAGTGGAAGGAAGGCTGTGACACATGCCATACCGGCTCTGCAGCCCATAGTC
CACGACCTCTTTGTATTAAGAGGAACAAATAAAGCTGATGCAGGAAAAGAGCTTGAAACCCAAAAAGAGG
TGGTGGTGTCAATGTTACTGAGACTCATCCAGTACCATCAGGTGTTGGAGATGTTCATTCTTGTCCTGCA
GCAGTGCCACAAGGAGAATGAAGACAAGTGGAAGCGACTGTCTCGACAGATAGCTGACATCATCCTCCCA
ATGTTAGCCAAACAGCAGATGCACATTGACTCTCATGAAGCCCTTGGAGTGTTAAATACATTATTTGAGA
TTTTGGCCCCTTCCTCCCTCCGTCCGGTAGACATGCTTTTACGGAGTATGTTCGTCACTCCAAACACAAT
GGCGTCCGTGAGCACTGTTCAACTGTGGATATCGGGAATTCTGGCCATTTTGAGGGTTCTGATTTCCCAG
TCAACTGAAGATATTGTTCTTTCTCGTATTCAGGAGCTCTCCTTCTCTCCGTATTTAATCTCCTGTACAG
TAATTAATAGGTTAAGAGATGGGGACAGTACTTCAACGCTAGAAGAACACAGTGAAGGGAAACAAATAAA
GAATTTGCCAGAAGAAACATTTTCAAGGTTTCTATTACAACTGGTTGGTATTCTTTTAGAAGACATTGTT
ACAAAACAGCTGAAGGTGGAAATGAGTGAGCAGCAACATACTTTCTATTGCCAGGAACTAGGCACACTGC
TAATGTGTCTGATCCACATCTTCAAGTCTGGAATGTTCCGGAGAATCACAGCAGCTGCCACTAGGCTGTT
CCGCAGTGATGGCTGTGGCGGCAGTTTCTACACCCTGGACAGCTTGAACTTGCGGGCTCGTTCCATGATC
ACCACCCACCCGGCCCTGGTGCTGCTCTGGTGTCAGATACTGCTGCTTGTCAACCACACCGACTACCGCT
GGTGGGCAGAAGTGCAGCAGACCCCGAAAAGACACAGTCTGTCCAGCACAAAGTTACTTAGTCCCCAGAT
GTCTGGAGAAGAGGAGGATTCTGACTTGGCAGCCAAACTTGGAATGTGCAATAGAGAAATAGTACGAAGA
GGGGCTCTCATTCTCTTCTGTGATTATGTCTGTCAGAACCTCCATGACTCCGAGCACTTAACGTGGCTCA
TTGTAAATCACATTCAAGATCTGATCAGCCTTTCCCACGAGCCTCCAGTACAGGACTTCATCAGTGCCGT
TCATCGGAACTCTGCTGCCAGCGGCCTGTTCATCCAGGCAATTCAGTCTCGTTGTGAAAACCTTTCAACT
CCAACCATGCTGAAGAAAACTCTTCAGTGCTTGGAGGGGATCCATCTCAGCCAGTCGGGAGCTGTGCTCA
CGCTGTATGTGGACAGGCTTCTGTGCACCCCTTTCCGTGTGCTGGCTCGCATGGTCGACATCCTTGCTTG
TCGCCGGGTAGAAATGCTTCTGGCTGCAAATTTACAGAGCAGCATGGCCCAGTTGCCAATGGAAGAACTC
AACAGAATCCAGGAATACCTTCAGAGCAGCGGGCTCGCTCAGAGACACCAAAGGCTCTATTCCCTGCTGG
ACAGGTTTCGTCTCTCCACCATGCAAGACTCACTTAGTCCCTCTCCTCCAGTCTCTTCCCACCCGCTGGA
CGGGGATGGGCACGTGTCACTGGAAACAGTGAGTCCGGACAAAGACTGGTACGTTCATCTTGTCAAATCC
CAGTGTTGGACCAGGTCAGATTCTGCACTGCTGGAAGGTGCAGAGCTGGTGAATCGGATTCCTGCTGAAG
ATATGAATGCCTTCATGATGAACTCGGAGTTCAACCTAAGCCTGCTAGCTCCATGCTTAAGCCTAGGGAT
GAGTGAAATTTCTGGTGGCCAGAAGAGTGCCCTTTTTGAAGCAGCCCGTGAGGTGACTCTGGCCCGTGTG
AGCGGCACCGTGCAGCAGCTCCCTGCTGTCCATCATGTCTTCCAGCCCGAGCTGCCTGCAGAACCGGCGG
CCTACTGGAGCAAGTTGAATGATCTGTTTGGGGATGCTGCACTGTATCAGTCCCTGCCCACTCTGGCCCG
GGCCCTGGCACAGTACCTGGTGGTGGTCTCCAAACTGCCCAGTCATTTGCACCTTCCTCCTGAGAAAGAG
AAGGACATTGTGAAATTCGTGGTGGCAACCCTTGAGGCCCTGTCCTGGCATTTGATCCATGAGCAGATCC
CGCTGAGTCTGGATCTCCAGGCAGGGCTGGACTGCTGCTGCCTGGCCCTGCAGCTGCCTGGCCTCTGGAG
CGTGGTCTCCTCCACAGAGTTTGTGACCCACGCCTGCTCCCTCATCCACTGTGTGCACTTCATCCTGGAG
GCCGTTGCAGTGCAGCCTGGAGAGCAGCTTCTTAGTCCAGAAAGAAGGACAAATACCCCAAAAGCCATCA
GCGAGGAGGAGGAGGAAGTAGATCCAAACACACAGAATCCTAAGTATATCACTGCAGCCTGTGAGATGGT
GGCAGAAATGGTGGAGTCTCTGCAGTCGGTGTTGGCCTTGGGTCATAAAAGGAATAGCGGCGTGCCGGCG
TTTCTCACGCCATTGCTCAGGAACATCATCATCAGCCTGGCCCGCCTGCCCCTTGTCAACAGCTACACAC
GTGTGCCCCCACTGGTGTGGAAGCTTGGATGGTCACCCAAACCGGGAGGGGATTTTGGCACAGCATTCCC
TGAGATCCCCGTGGAGTTCCTCCAGGAAAAGGAAGTCTTTAAGGAGTTCATCTACCGCATCAACACACTA
GGCTGGACCAGTCGTACTCAGTTTGAAGAAACTTGGGCCACCCTCCTTGGTGTCCTGGTGACGCAGCCCC
TCGTGATGGAGCAGGAGGAGAGCCCACCAGAAGAAGACACAGAGAGGACCCAGATCAACGTCCTGGCCGT
GCAGGCCATCACCTCACTGGTGCTCAGTGCAATGACTGTGCCTGTGGCCGGCAACCCAGCTGTAAGCTGC
TTGGAGCAGCAGCCCCGGAACAAGCCTCTGAAAGCTCTCGACACCAGGTTTGGGAGGAAGCTGAGCATTA
TCAGAGGGATTGTGGAGCAAGAGATTCAAGCAATGGTTTCAAAGAGAGAGAATATTGCCACCCATCATTT
ATATCAGGCATGGGATCCTGTCCCTTCTCTGTCTCCGGCTACTACAGGTGCCCTCATCAGCCACGAGAAG
CTGCTGCTGCAGATCAACCCCGAGCGGGAGCTGGGGAGCATGAGCTACAAACTCGGCCAGGTGTCCATAC
ACTCCGTGTGGCTAGGGAACAGCATCACACCCCTGAGGGAGGAGGAATGGGACGAGGAAGAGGAGGAGGA
GGCCGACGCCCCTGCACCTTCGTCACCACCCACGTCTCCAGTCAACTCCAGGAAACACCGGGCTGGAGTT
GACATCCACTCCTGTTCGCAGTTTTTGCTTGAGTTGTACAGCCGCTGGATCCTGCCGTCCAGCTCAGCCA
GGAGGACCCCGGCCATCCTGATCAGTGAGGTGGTCAGATCCCTTCTAGTGGTCTCAGACTTGTTCACCGA
GCGCAACCAGTTTGAGCTGATGTATGTGACGCTGACAGAACTGCGAAGGGTGCACCCTTCAGAAGACGAG
ATCCTCGCTCAGTACCTGGTGCCTGCCACCTGCAAGGCAGCTGCCGTCCTTGGGATGGACAAGGCCGTGG
CGGAGCCTGTCAGCCGCCTGCTGGAGAGCACGCTCAGGAGCAGCCACCTGCCCAGCAGGGTTGGAGCCCT
GCACGGCATCCTCTATGTGCTGGAGTGCGACCTGCTGGACGACACTGCCAAGCAGCTCATCCCGGTCATC
AGCGACTATCTCCTCTCCAACCTGAAAGGGATCGCCCACTGCGTGAACATTCACAGCCAGCAGCACGTAC
TGGTCATGTGTGCCACTGCGTTTTACCTCATTGAGAACTATCCTCTGGACGTAGGGCCGGAATTTTCAGC
ATCAATAATACAGATGTGTGGGGTGATGCTGTCTGGAAGTGAGGAGTCCACCCCCTCCATCATTTACCAC
TGTGCCCTCAGAGGCCTGGAGCGCCTCCTGCTCTCTGAGCAGCTCTCCCGCCTGGATGCAGAATCGCTGG
TCAAGCTGAGTGTGGACAGAGTGAACGTGCACAGCCCGCACCGGGCCATGGCGGCTCTGGGCCTGATGCT
CACCTGCATGTACACAGGAAAGGAGAAAGTCAGTCCGGGTAGAACTTCAGACCCTAATCCTGCAGCCCCC
GACAGCGAGTCAGTGATTGTTGCTATGGAGCGGGTATCTGTTCTTTTTGATAGGATCAGGAAAGGCTTTC
CTTGTGAAGCCAGAGTGGTGGCCAGGATCCTGCCCCAGTTTCTAGACGACTTCTTCCCACCCCAGGACAT
CATGAACAAAGTCATCGGAGAGTTTCTGTCCAACCAGCAGCCATACCCCCAGTTCATGGCCACCGTGGTG
TATAAGGTGTTTCAGACTCTGCACAGCACCGGGCAGTCGTCCATGGTCCGGGACTGGGTCATGCTGTCCC
TCTCCAACTTCACGCAGAGGGCCCCGGTCGCCATGGCCACGTGGAGCCTCTCCTGCTTCTTTGTCAGCGC
GTCCACCAGCCCGTGGGTCGCGGCGATCCTCCCACATGTCATCAGCAGGATGGGCAAGCTGGAGCAGGTG
GACGTGAACCTTTTCTGCCTGGTCGCCACAGACTTCTACAGACACCAGATAGAGGAGGAGCTCGACCGCA
GGGCCTTCCAGTCTGTGCTTGAGGTGGTTGCAGCCCCAGGAAGCCCATATCACCGGCTGCTGACTTGTTT
ACGAAATGTCCACAAGGTCACCACCTGC
